LOCUS       Exported 2812 bp ds-DNA circular SYN 25-AUG-2021
DEFINITION  Cas9-mediated knockout of Ssh2 in mammalian cells.
ACCESSION   .
VERSION     .
KEYWORDS    Ssh2 gRNA#2
SOURCE      synthetic DNA construct
  ORGANISM  synthetic DNA construct
REFERENCE   1 (bases 1 to 2812)
  AUTHORS   Aihara S, Fujimoto S, Sakaguchi R, Imai T
  TITLE     BMPR-2 gates activity-dependent stabilization of primary dendrites
            during mitral cell remodeling.
  JOURNAL   Cell Rep. 2021 Jun 22;35(12):109276. doi:
            10.1016/j.celrep.2021.109276.
  PUBMED    34161760
REFERENCE   2 (bases 1 to 2812)
  AUTHORS   .
  TITLE     Direct Submission
  JOURNAL   Exported Aug 25, 2021 from SnapGene Server 1.1.58
            http://www.snapgene.com
FEATURES             Location/Qualifiers
     source          1..2812
                     /organism="synthetic DNA construct"
                     /mol_type="other DNA"
     promoter        72..312
                     /label=U6 promoter
                     /note="RNA polymerase III promoter for human U6 snRNA"
     primer_bind     72..92
                     /label=hU6-F
                     /note="Human U6 promoter, forward primer"
     primer_bind     243..262
                     /label=LKO.1 5'
                     /note="Human U6 promoter, forward primer"
     misc_RNA        341..416
                     /label=gRNA scaffold
                     /note="guide RNA scaffold for the Streptococcus pyogenes
                     CRISPR/Cas9 system"
     protein_bind    complement(428..452)
                     /gene="mutant version of attB"
                     /label=attB2
                     /bound_moiety="BP Clonase(TM)"
                     /note="recombination site for the Gateway(R) BP reaction"
     misc_feature    658..714
                     /label=MCS
                     /note="pUC18/19 multiple cloning site"
     primer_bind     complement(727..743)
                     /label=M13 rev
                     /note="common sequencing primer, one of multiple similar
                     variants"
     primer_bind     complement(727..743)
                     /label=M13 Reverse
                     /note="In lacZ gene. Also called M13-rev"
     primer_bind     complement(740..762)
                     /label=M13/pUC Reverse
                     /note="In lacZ gene"
     protein_bind    751..767
                     /label=lac operator
                     /bound_moiety="lac repressor encoded by lacI"
                     /note="The lac repressor binds to the lac operator to
                     inhibit transcription in E. coli. This inhibition can be
                     relieved by adding lactose or
                     isopropyl-beta-D-thiogalactopyranoside (IPTG)."
     promoter        complement(775..805)
                     /label=lac promoter
                     /note="promoter for the E. coli lac operon"
     protein_bind    820..841
                     /label=CAP binding site
                     /bound_moiety="E. coli catabolite activator protein"
                     /note="CAP binding activates transcription in the presence
                     of cAMP."
     rep_origin      complement(1129..1717)
                     /direction=LEFT
                     /label=ori
                     /note="high-copy-number ColE1/pMB1/pBR322/pUC origin of
                     replication"
     primer_bind     complement(1209..1228)
                     /label=pBR322ori-F
                     /note="pBR322 origin, forward primer"
     CDS             complement(1888..2748)
                     /codon_start=1
                     /gene="bla"
                     /product="beta-lactamase"
                     /label=AmpR
                     /note="confers resistance to ampicillin, carbenicillin, and
                     related antibiotics"
                     /translation="MSIQHFRVALIPFFAAFCLPVFAHPETLVKVKDAEDQLGARVGYI
                     ELDLNSGKILESFRPEERFPMMSTFKVLLCGAVLSRIDAGQEQLGRRIHYSQNDLVEYS
                     PVTEKHLTDGMTVRELCSAAITMSDNTAANLLLTTIGGPKELTAFLHNMGDHVTRLDRW
                     EPELNEAIPNDERDTTMPVAMATTLRKLLTGELLTLASRQQLIDWMEADKVAGPLLRSA
                     LPAGWFIADKSGAGERGSRGIIAALGPDGKPSRIVVIYTTGSQATMDERNRQIAEIGAS
                     LIKHW"
     primer_bind     2511..2530
                     /label=Amp-R
                     /note="Ampicillin resistance gene, reverse primer"
     promoter        complement(2749..41)
                     /gene="bla"
                     /label=AmpR promoter
ORIGIN
        1 tttgaatgta tttagaaaaa taaacaaata ggggttccgc gcacatttcc ccgaaaagtg
       61 ccacctgacg tgagggccta tttcccatga ttccttcata tttgcatata cgatacaagg
      121 ctgttagaga gataattaga attaatttga ctgtaaacac aaagatatta gtacaaaata
      181 cgtgacgtag aaagtaataa tttcttgggt agtttgcagt tttaaaatta tgttttaaaa
      241 tggactatca tatgcttacc gtaacttgaa agtatttcga tttcttggct ttatatatct
      301 tgtggaaagg acgaaacacc gcgaacacgc tatatggtcg gttttagagc tagaaatagc
      361 aagttaaaat aaggctagtc cgttatcaac ttgaaaaagt ggcaccgagt cggtgctttt
      421 tttctagacc cagctttctt gtacaaagtt ggcattagat ccgctgcatt aatgaatcgg
      481 ccaacgcgcg gggagaggcg gtttgcgtat tgggcgctct tccgcttcct cgctcactga
      541 ctcgctgcgc tcggtcgttc ggctgcggcg agcggtatca gctcactcaa aggcggtaat
      601 acggttatcc acagaatcag gggataacgc aggaaagaac atgtgagcaa aaggccagaa
      661 ttcgagctcg gtacccgggg atcctctaga gtcgacctgc aggcatgcaa gcttggcgta
      721 atcatggtca tagctgtttc ctgtgtgaaa ttgttatccg ctcacaattc cacacaacat
      781 acgagccgga agcataaagt gtaaagcctg gggtgcctaa tgagtgagct aactcacatt
      841 aattgcgttg cgctcactgc ccgctttcca gtcgggaaac ctgtcgtgcc agctgcatta
      901 atgaatcggc caacgcgcgg ggagaggcgg tttgcgtatt gggcgctctt ccgcttcctc
      961 gctcactgac tcgctgcgct cggtcgttcg gctgcggcga gcggtatcag ctcactcaaa
     1021 ggcggtaata cggttatcca cagaatcagg ggataacgca ggaaagaaca tgtgagcaaa
     1081 aggccagcaa aaggccagga accgtaaaaa ggccgcgttg ctggcgtttt tccataggct
     1141 ccgcccccct gacgagcatc acaaaaatcg acgctcaagt cagaggtggc gaaacccgac
     1201 aggactataa agataccagg cgtttccccc tggaagctcc ctcgtgcgct ctcctgttcc
     1261 gaccctgccg cttaccggat acctgtccgc ctttctccct tcgggaagcg tggcgctttc
     1321 tcatagctca cgctgtaggt atctcagttc ggtgtaggtc gttcgctcca agctgggctg
     1381 tgtgcacgaa ccccccgttc agcccgaccg ctgcgcctta tccggtaact atcgtcttga
     1441 gtccaacccg gtaagacacg acttatcgcc actggcagca gccactggta acaggattag
     1501 cagagcgagg tatgtaggcg gtgctacaga gttcttgaag tggtggccta actacggcta
     1561 cactagaaga acagtatttg gtatctgcgc tctgctgaag ccagttacct tcggaaaaag
     1621 agttggtagc tcttgatccg gcaaacaaac caccgctggt agcggtggtt tttttgtttg
     1681 caagcagcag attacgcgca gaaaaaaagg atctcaagaa gatcctttga tcttttctac
     1741 ggggtctgac gctcagtgga acgaaaactc acgttaaggg attttggtca tgagattatc
     1801 aaaaaggatc ttcacctaga tccttttaaa ttaaaaatga agttttaaat caatctaaag
     1861 tatatatgag taaacttggt ctgacagtta ccaatgctta atcagtgagg cacctatctc
     1921 agcgatctgt ctatttcgtt catccatagt tgcctgactc cccgtcgtgt agataactac
     1981 gatacgggag ggcttaccat ctggccccag tgctgcaatg ataccgcgag acccacgctc
     2041 accggctcca gatttatcag caataaacca gccagccgga agggccgagc gcagaagtgg
     2101 tcctgcaact ttatccgcct ccatccagtc tattaattgt tgccgggaag ctagagtaag
     2161 tagttcgcca gttaatagtt tgcgcaacgt tgttgccatt gctacaggca tcgtggtgtc
     2221 acgctcgtcg tttggtatgg cttcattcag ctccggttcc caacgatcaa ggcgagttac
     2281 atgatccccc atgttgtgca aaaaagcggt tagctccttc ggtcctccga tcgttgtcag
     2341 aagtaagttg gccgcagtgt tatcactcat ggttatggca gcactgcata attctcttac
     2401 tgtcatgcca tccgtaagat gcttttctgt gactggtgag tactcaacca agtcattctg
     2461 agaatagtgt atgcggcgac cgagttgctc ttgcccggcg tcaatacggg ataataccgc
     2521 gccacatagc agaactttaa aagtgctcat cattggaaaa cgttcttcgg ggcgaaaact
     2581 ctcaaggatc ttaccgctgt tgagatccag ttcgatgtaa cccactcgtg cacccaactg
     2641 atcttcagca tcttttactt tcaccagcgt ttctgggtga gcaaaaacag gaaggcaaaa
     2701 tgccgcaaaa aagggaataa gggcgacacg gaaatgttga atactcatac tcttcctttt
     2761 tcaatattat tgaagcattt atcagggtta ttgtctcatg agcggataca ta
//
