LOCUS       Slingshot2_gRNA_ 2813 bp ds-DNA circular 22-OCT-2020
DEFINITION  .
ACCESSION
VERSION
SOURCE      .
  ORGANISM  .
COMMENT
COMMENT     ApEinfo:methylated:1
FEATURES             Location/Qualifiers
     misc_feature    73..313
                     /locus_tag="U6 promoter"
                     /label="U6 promoter"
                     /ApEinfo_label="U6 promoter"
                     /ApEinfo_fwdcolor="#ff80c0"
                     /ApEinfo_revcolor="green"
                     /ApEinfo_graphicformat="arrow_data {{0 1 2 0 0 -1} {} 0}
                     width 5 offset 0"
     misc_feature    342..417
                     /locus_tag="gRNA scafold"
                     /label="gRNA scafold"
                     /ApEinfo_label="gRNA scafold"
                     /ApEinfo_fwdcolor="#c0c0c0"
                     /ApEinfo_revcolor="green"
                     /ApEinfo_graphicformat="arrow_data {{0 1 2 0 0 -1} {} 0}
                     width 5 offset 0"
     misc_feature    342..356
                     /locus_tag="Insert position 2"
                     /label="Insert position 2"
                     /ApEinfo_label="Insert position 2"
                     /ApEinfo_fwdcolor="#0000a0"
                     /ApEinfo_revcolor="green"
                     /ApEinfo_graphicformat="arrow_data {{0 1 2 0 0 -1} {} 0}
                     width 5 offset 0"
     misc_feature    182..210
                     /locus_tag="gRNA backbone seq-F"
                     /label="gRNA backbone seq-F"
                     /ApEinfo_label="gRNA backbone seq-F"
                     /ApEinfo_fwdcolor="cyan"
                     /ApEinfo_revcolor="green"
                     /ApEinfo_graphicformat="arrow_data {{0 1 2 0 0 -1} {} 0}
                     width 5 offset 0"
     misc_feature    307..321
                     /locus_tag="Insert position1"
                     /label="Insert position1"
                     /ApEinfo_label="Insert position1"
                     /ApEinfo_fwdcolor="#ff0000"
                     /ApEinfo_revcolor="green"
                     /ApEinfo_graphicformat="arrow_data {{0 1 2 0 0 -1} {} 0}
                     width 5 offset 0"
ORIGIN
        1 tttgaatgta tttagaaaaa taaacaaata ggggttccgc gcacatttcc ccgaaaagtg
       61 ccacctgacg tcGAGGGCCT ATTTCCCATG ATTCCTTCAT ATTTGCATAT ACGATACAAG
      121 GCTGTTAGAG AGATAATTAG AATTAATTTG ACTGTAAACA CAAAGATATT AGTACAAAAT
      181 ACGTGACGTA GAAAGTAATA ATTTCTTGGG TAGTTTGCAG TTTTAAAATT ATGTTTTAAA
      241 ATGGACTATC ATATGCTTAC CGTAACTTGA AAGTATTTCG ATTTCTTGGC TTTATATATC
      301 TTGTGGAAAG GACGAAACAC CgCGAACACG CTATATGGTC GGTTTTAGAG CTAGAAATAG
      361 CAAGTTAAAA TAAGGCTAGT CCGTTATCAA CTTGAAAAAG TGGCACCGAG TCGGTGCTTT
      421 TTTTCTAGAC CCAGCTTTCT TGTACAAAGT TGGCATTAga tccgctgcat taatgaatcg
      481 gccaacgcgc ggggagaggc ggtttgcgta ttgggcgctc ttccgcttcc tcgctcactg
      541 actcgctgcg ctcggtcgtt cggctgcggc gagcggtatc agctcactca aaggcggtaa
      601 tacggttatc cacagaatca ggggataacg caggaaagaa catgtgagca aaaggccaga
      661 attcGAGCTC ggtacccggg gatcctctag agtcgacctg caggcatgca agcttggcgt
      721 aatcatggtc atagctgttt cctgtgtgaa attgttatcc gctcacaatt ccacacaaca
      781 tacgagccgg aagcataaag tgtaaagcct ggggtgccta atgagtgagc taactcacat
      841 taattgcgtt gcgctcactg cccgctttcc agtcgggaaa cctgtcgtgc CAGCTGcatt
      901 aatgaatcgg ccaacgcgcg gggagaggcg gtttgcgtat tgggcgctct tccgcttcct
      961 cgctcactga ctcgctgcgc tcggtcgttc ggctgcggcg agcggtatca gctcactcaa
     1021 aggcggtaat acggttatcc acagaatcag gggataacgc aggaaagaac atgtgagcaa
     1081 aaggccagca aaaggccagg aaccgtaaaa aggccgcgtt gctggcgttt ttccataggc
     1141 tccgcccccc tgacgagcat cacaaaaatc gacgctcaag tcagaggtgg cgaaacccga
     1201 caggactata aagataccag gcgtttcccc ctggaagctc cctcgtgcgc tctcctgttc
     1261 cgaccctgcc gcttaccgga tacctgtccg cctttctccc ttcgggaagc gtggcgcttt
     1321 ctcatagctc acgctgtagg tatctcagtt cggtgtaggt cgttcgctcc aagctgggct
     1381 gtgtgcacga accccccgtt cagcccgacc gctgcgcctt atccggtaac tatcgtcttg
     1441 agtccaaccc ggtaagacac gacttatcgc cactggcagc agccactggt aacaggatta
     1501 gcagagcgag gtatgtaggc ggtgctacag agttcttgaa gtggtggcct aactacggct
     1561 acactagaag aacagtattt ggtatctgcg ctctgctgaa gccagttacc ttcggaaaaa
     1621 gagttggtag ctcttgatcc ggcaaacaaa ccaccgctgg tagcggtggt ttttttgttt
     1681 gcaagcagca gattacgcgc agaaaaaaag gatctcaaga agatcctttg atcttttcta
     1741 cggggtctga cgctcagtgg aacgaaaact cacgttaagg gattttggtc atgagattat
     1801 caaaaaggat cttcacctag atccttttaa attaaaaatg aagttttaaa tcaatctaaa
     1861 gtatatatga gtaaacttgg tctgacagtt accaatgctt aatcagtgag gcacctatct
     1921 cagcgatctg tctatttcgt tcatccatag ttgcctgact ccccgtcgtg tagataacta
     1981 cgatacggga gggcttacca tctggcccca gtgctgcaat gataccgcga gacccacgct
     2041 caccggctcc agatttatca gcaataaacc agccagccgg aagggccgag cgcagaagtg
     2101 gtcctgcaac tttatccgcc tccatccagt ctattaattg ttgccgggaa gctagagtaa
     2161 gtagttcgcc agttaatagt ttgcgcaacg ttgttgccat tgctacaggc atcgtggtgt
     2221 cacgctcgtc gtttggtatg gcttcattca gctccggttc ccaacgatca aggcgagtta
     2281 catgatcccc catgttgtgc aaaaaagcgg ttagctcctt cggtcctccg atcgttgtca
     2341 gaagtaagtt ggccgcagtg ttatcactca tggttatggc agcactgcat aattctctta
     2401 ctgtcatgcc atccgtaaga tgcttttctg tgactggtga gtactcaacc aagtcattct
     2461 gagaatagtg tatgcggcga ccgagttgct cttgcccggc gtcaatacgg gataataccg
     2521 cgccacatag cagaacttta aaagtgctca tcattggaaa acgttcttcg gggcgaaaac
     2581 tctcaaggat cttaccgctg ttgagatcca gttcgatgta acccactcgt gcacccaact
     2641 gatcttcagc atcttttact ttcaccagcg tttctgggtg agcaaaaaca ggaaggcaaa
     2701 atgccgcaaa aaagggaata agggcgacac ggaaatgttg aatactcata ctcttccttt
     2761 ttcaatatta ttgaagcatt tatcagggtt attgtctcat gagcggatac ata
//
