[The description below was written by a language model from this plasmid's Addgene catalogue record and the feature table of its GenBank file.]
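Description:
Ssh2 gRNA#2 is a small (about 2.8 kb) mammalian CRISPR plasmid that expresses a single guide RNA directed against mouse Ssh2 (slingshot protein phosphatase 2), built on a compact pUC-style "gRNA backbone". It is maintained in E. coli through a ColE1/pMB1-type origin of replication and selected with ampicillin via the bla (AmpR) gene and its own promoter. The catalogue entry lists it as low copy, whereas the annotated origin is described as a high-copy pUC-family type, so the two sources differ on this point. Remnants of the cloning vector remain in the backbone, including a pUC18/19 multiple cloning site, lac promoter/operator and CAP binding site, M13 reverse primer sites, and a Gateway attB2 site just downstream of the guide cassette. None of these plays a role in guide expression.

The functional payload is a human U6 RNA polymerase III promoter followed by the Ssh2-specific targeting sequence, inserted in the short gap between the promoter and the Streptococcus pyogenes Cas9 gRNA scaffold, so that transcription yields a complete sgRNA. The plasmid carries no Cas9 coding sequence, no mammalian selection marker and no reporter, so SpCas9 must be supplied from a separate construct or source for editing to occur. Its stated purpose is Cas9-mediated knockout of Ssh2 in mammalian cells, and the "#2" in the name suggests it is one of several guides against this gene. The associated publication concerns dendrite remodelling in olfactory bulb mitral cells. The two sequence records held for the plasmid agree on the positions of the U6 promoter and scaffold, differing by only a base in length and numbering.
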