Addgene plasmid #163398: Ssh2 gRNA#2
Purpose: Cas9-mediated knockout of Ssh2 in mammalian cells
Depositing lab: Takeshi Imai. Depositing organization: Kyushu University. Publication: BMPR-2 gates activity-dependent stabilization of primary dendrites during mitral cell remodeling. Aihara S, Fujimoto S, Sakaguchi R, Imai T. Cell Rep. 2021 Jun 22;35(12):109276. doi: 10.1016/j.celrep.2021.109276. PubMed 34161760.
Backbone
  Vector backbone: gRNA backbone
  Backbone size w/o insert (bp): 2763
  Total vector size (bp): 2811
  Vector type: Mammalian Expression, CRISPR
Growth in bacteria
  Bacterial resistance: Ampicillin, 100 μg/mL
  Growth temperature: 37°C
  Growth strain: DH5alpha
  Copy number: Low Copy
Gene/Insert
  Gene/Insert name: Ssh2
  gRNA/shRNA sequence: CCGAACACGCTATATGGTCGTGG
  Species: M. musculus (mouse)
  GenBank ID: NM_177710.4
  Entrez Gene: Ssh2 (a.k.a. SSH, SSH-2, SSH-2L, mSSH-2L)
Terms and licenses: Academic/Nonprofit Terms; Industry Terms: Not Available to Industry
How to cite: Ssh2 gRNA#2 was a gift from Takeshi Imai (Addgene plasmid # 163398 ; http://n2t.net/addgene:163398 ; RRID:Addgene_163398)
